Addgene plasmid #225966: pQE-9-RTXWTM-X2H-C
Purpose: Block V Repeats-In-Toxin (RTX) protein with global substitution of histidine in nonapeptide repeats and C-terminal Capping Domain
Depositing lab: Danielle Mai. Depositing organization: Stanford University. Publication: Sequence-defined structural transitions by calcium-responsive proteins. Chang M, Huang W, Shambharkar G, Hernandez K, Mai DJ. Polym Chem. 2024. doi: https://doi.org/10.1039/D4PY00907J.
Backbone
  Vector backbone: pQE-9
  Vector type: Bacterial Expression
Growth in bacteria
  Bacterial resistance: Ampicillin, 100 μg/mL
  Growth temperature: 37°C
  Growth strain: DH5alpha
  Copy number: High Copy
Gene/Insert
  Gene/Insert name: RTXWTM-X2H-C
  Species: Synthetic
  Tag / fusion protein: 6xHis (N terminal on insert)
  Cloning method: Restriction Enzyme; 5′ cloning site BamHI (not destroyed); 3′ cloning site HindIII (not destroyed)
Terms and licenses: Academic/Nonprofit Terms; Industry Terms: Not Available to Industry
Depositor comments: Please visit https://doi.org/10.26434/chemrxiv-2024-wk4bn-v3 for preprint.
How to cite: pQE-9-RTXWTM-X2H-C was a gift from Danielle Mai (Addgene plasmid # 225966 ; http://n2t.net/addgene:225966 ; RRID:Addgene_225966)
