[The description below was written by a language model from this plasmid's Addgene catalogue record and pLannotate feature annotations shown in this document.]
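Description:
pQE-9-RTXWTM-X2H-C is a bacterial expression plasmid built on the pQE-9 backbone for IPTG-inducible production of a synthetic, engineered calcium-responsive protein in E. coli. It replicates from a high-copy ColE1/pMB1-type origin and is selected with ampicillin through the β-lactamase (AmpR) gene and its own promoter. The sequenced record (5,210 nt) also shows a pBR322-derived bom region, a small rop fragment, and a cat coding sequence preceded by only a fragment of its promoter and followed by the rrnB T1 terminator. Chloramphenicol is not listed as a selection marker in the catalogue entry. The annotated sequence also contains a lacI repressor gene driven by the lacIq promoter, so the plasmid supplies its own repressor for tight control of expression.

The expression cassette consists of the phage T5 promoter with an embedded lac operator plus a second downstream lac operator, an N-terminal 6xHis tag, the insert cloned between retained BamHI and HindIII sites, and the lambda t0 terminator. The insert, RTXWTM-X2H-C, is a synthetic gene. The feature table matches it to a fragment of the Bordetella pertussis adenylate cyclase toxin (cyaA), consistent with the stated Block V Repeats-in-Toxin (RTX) domain. According to the record, this variant carries a global substitution of histidine within the nonapeptide repeats and keeps the C-terminal capping domain. The His tag allows metal-affinity purification of the product. The associated publication concerns sequence-defined structural transitions in calcium-responsive proteins, which suggests the construct is used to make recombinant protein for studying how repeat sequence changes affect calcium-dependent behaviour of RTX domains.
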