Features (pLannotate 1.2.2; 17 found; start..end, strand, type, name):
     10..54      +  promoter       T5 promoter: bacteriophage T5 promoter for E. coli RNA polymerase, with embedded lac operator
     62..78      +  protein_bind   lac operator: The lac repressor binds to the lac operator to inhibit transcription in E. coli. This inhibition can be relieved by adding lactose or isopropyl-β-D-thiogalactopyranoside (IPTG). lac repressor encoded by lacI
    127..144     +  CDS            7xHis (fragment): 6xHis affinity tag
    166..627     +  CDS            cya (fragment): CYAA_BORP1 - Also known as cyaA. Experimental evidence at protein level: Swiss-Prot protein existence level 1. This adenylate cyclase belongs to a special class of bacterial toxin. It causes whooping cough by acting on mammalian cells by elevating cAMP-concentration and thus disrupts normal cell function. From Bordetella pertussis (strain ATCC 9797 / DSM 5571 / NCTC 10739 / 18323).
    667..761     +  terminator     lambda t0 terminator: transcription terminator from phage lambda
    776..804     +  promoter       cat promoter (fragment): promoter of the E. coli cat gene encoding chloramphenicol acetyltransferase
    805..1461    +  CDS            cat: CAT_ECOLX - Experimental evidence at protein level: Swiss-Prot protein existence level 1. This enzyme is an effector of chloramphenicol resistance in bacteria. From Escherichia coli. This protein is used as a marker in many commonly used cloning vectors, such as pACYC184.
   1529..1615    +  terminator     rrnB T1 terminator: Escherichia coli rrnB; transcription terminator T1 from the E. coli rrnB gene
   1638..1655    -  promoter       tet promoter (fragment): E. coli promoter for tetracycline efflux protein gene
   1674..1695    -  protein_bind   CAP binding site: CAP binding activates transcription in the presence of cAMP. E. coli catabolite activator protein
   1708..2790    -  CDS            lacI: lac repressor; lacI; The lac repressor binds to the lac operator to inhibit transcription in E. coli. This inhibition can be relieved by adding lactose or isopropyl-β-D-thiogalactopyranoside (IPTG).
   2791..2868    -  promoter       lacIq promoter: lacI (mutant); In the lacIq allele, a single base change in the promoter boosts expression of the lacI gene about 10-fold.
   2917..2958    +  CDS            rop (fragment): Rop protein, which maintains plasmids at low copy number; rop
   3060..3200    +  misc_feature   bom: basis of mobility region from pBR322
   3386..3974    -  rep_origin     ori: high-copy-number ColE1/pMB1/pBR322/pUC origin of replication
   4145..5005    -  CDS            AmpR: β-lactamase; bla; confers resistance to ampicillin, carbenicillin, and related antibiotics
   5006..5110    -  promoter       AmpR promoter: bla
>Addgene plasmid #225966 | pQE-9-RTXWTM-X2H-C | addgene full sequence | sequence record 446166 | Addgene NGS Result
CTCGAGAAATCATAAAAAATTTATTTGCTTTGTGAGCGGATAACAATTATAATAGATTCAATTGTGAGCG
GATAACAATTTCACACAGAATTCATTAAAGAGGAGAAATTAACTATGAGAGGATCGCATCACCATCACCA
TCACGGATCCCATATGGAGCTCGGCGCTAGCGGAAGCGCTCGACACGACGTACTTATCGGAGACGCGGGA
CACAATGTCCTTAATGGCCTTGCTGGTCACGACGTGCTTAGCGGCGGTGCAGGACATGACGTGTTATTGG
GTGATGAGGGGCACGACCTGCTGTCTGGTGACGCAGGCCATGATGACTTATTCGGTGGTCAAGGTCATGA
TACTTACTTGTTTGGCGTGGGCTATGGACACGACACGATTTACGAATCAGGCGGCGGACACGATACTATA
AGAATCAATGCTGGAGCGGACCAACTGTGGTTCGCCAGACAAGGTAATGACCTGGAGATACGCATCCTCG
GTACAGACGATGCCTTAACTGTACATGACTGGTACCGTGATGCTGACCATCGTGTCGAGATAATACACGC
CGCGAACCAAGCAGTGGACCAAGCTGGGATTGAGAAGTTAGTCGAGGCAATGGCTCAATACCCCGACGAA
TTCACTAGTCTCGAGAAGCTTAATTAGCTGAGCTTGGACTCCTGTTGATAGATCCAGTAATGACCTCAGA
ACTCCATCTGGATTTGTTCAGAACGCTCGGTTGCCGCCGGGCGTTTTTTATTGGTGAGAATCCAAGCTAG
CTTGGCGAGATTTTCAGGAGCTAAGGAAGCTAAAATGGAGAAAAAAATCACTGGATATACCACCGTTGAT
ATATCCCAATGGCATCGTAAAGAACATTTTGAGGCATTTCAGTCAGTTGCTCAATGTACCTATAACCAGA
CCGTTCAGCTGGATATTACGGCCTTTTTAAAGACCGTAAAGAAAAATAAGCACAAGTTTTATCCGGCCTT
TATTCACATTCTTGCCCGCCTGATGAATGCTCATCCGGAATTTCGTATGGCAATGAAAGACGGTGAGCTG
GTGATATGGGATAGTGTTCACCCTTGTTACACCGTTTTCCATGAGCAAACTGAAACGTTTTCATCGCTCT
GGAGTGAATACCACGACGATTTCCGGCAGTTTCTACACATATATTCGCAAGATGTGGCGTGTTACGGTGA
AAACCTGGCCTATTTCCCTAAAGGGTTTATTGAGAATATGTTTTTCGTCTCAGCCAATCCCTGGGTGAGT
TTCACCAGTTTTGATTTAAACGTGGCCAATATGGACAACTTCTTCGCCCCCGTTTTCACCATGGGCAAAT
ATTATACGCAAGGCGACAAGGTGCTGATGCCGCTGGCGATTCAGGTTCATCATGCCGTTTGTGATGGCTT
CCATGTCGGCAGAATGCTTAATGAATTACAACAGTACTGCGATGAGTGGCAGGGCGGGGCGTAATTTTTT
TAAGGCAGTTATTGGTGCCCTTAAACGCCTGGGGTAATGACTCTCTAGCTTGAGGCATCAAATAAAACGA
AAGGCTCAGTCGAAAGACTGGGCCTTTCGTTTTATCTGTTGTTTGTCGGTGAACGCTCTCCTGAGTAGGA
CAAATCCGCCCTCTAGATTACGTGCAGTCGATGATAAGCTGTCAAACATGAGAATTGTGCCTAATGAGTG
AGCTAACTTACATTAATTGCGTTGCGCTCACTGCCCGCTTTCCAGTCGGGAAACCTGTCGTGCCAGCTGC
ATTAATGAATCGGCCAACGCGCGGGGAGAGGCGGTTTGCGTATTGGGCGCCAGGGTGGTTTTTCTTTTCA
CCAGTGAGACGGGCAACAGCTGATTGCCCTTCACCGCCTGGCCCTGAGAGAGTTGCAGCAAGCGGTCCAC
GCTGGTTTGCCCCAGCAGGCGAAAATCCTGTTTGATGGTGGTTAACGGCGGGATATAACATGAGCTGTCT
TCGGTATCGTCGTATCCCACTACCGAGATATCCGCACCAACGCGCAGCCCGGACTCGGTAATGGCGCGCA
TTGCGCCCAGCGCCATCTGATCGTTGGCAACCAGCATCGCAGTGGGAACGATGCCCTCATTCAGCATTTG
CATGGTTTGTTGAAAACCGGACATGGCACTCCAGTCGCCTTCCCGTTCCGCTATCGGCTGAATTTGATTG
CGAGTGAGATATTTATGCCAGCCAGCCAGACGCAGACGCGCCGAGACAGAACTTAATGGGCCCGCTAACA
GCGCGATTTGCTGGTGACCCAATGCGACCAGATGCTCCACGCCCAGTCGCGTACCGTCTTCATGGGAGAA
AATAATACTGTTGATGGGTGTCTGGTCAGAGACATCAAGAAATAACGCCGGAACATTAGTGCAGGCAGCT
TCCACAGCAATGGCATCCTGGTCATCCAGCGGATAGTTAATGATCAGCCCACTGACGCGTTGCGCGAGAA
GATTGTGCACCGCCGCTTTACAGGCTTCGACGCCGCTTCGTTCTACCATCGACACCACCACGCTGGCACC
CAGTTGATCGGCGCGAGATTTAATCGCCGCGACAATTTGCGACGGCGCGTGCAGGGCCAGACTGGAGGTG
GCAACGCCAATCAGCAACGACTGTTTGCCCGCCAGTTGTTGTGCCACGCGGTTGGGAATGTAATTCAGCT
CCGCCATCGCCGCTTCCACTTTTTCCCGCGTTTTCGCAGAAACGTGGCTGGCCTGGTTCACCACGCGGGA
AACGGTCTGATAAGAGACACCGGCATACTCTGCGACATCGTATAACGTTACTGGTTTCACATTCACCACC
CTGAATTGACTCTCTTCCGGGCGCTATCATGCCATACCGCGAAAGGTTTTGCACCATTCGATGGTGTCGG
AATTTCGGGCAGCGTTGGGTCCTGGCCACGGGTGCGCATGATCTAGAGCTGCCTCGCGCGTTTCGGTGAT
GACGGTGAAAACCTCTGACACATGCAGCTCCCGGAGACGGTCACAGCTTGTCTGTAAGCGGATGCCGGGA
GCAGACAAGCCCGTCAGGGCGCGTCAGCGGGTGTTGGCGGGTGTCGGGGCGCAGCCATGACCCAGTCACG
TAGCGATAGCGGAGTGTATACTGGCTTAACTATGCGGCATCAGAGCAGATTGTACTGAGAGTGCACCATA
TGCGGTGTGAAATACCGCACAGATGCGTAAGGAGAAAATACCGCATCAGGCGCTCTTCCGCTTCCTCGCT
CACTGACTCGCTGCGCTCGGTCGTTCGGCTGCGGCGAGCGGTATCAGCTCACTCAAAGGCGGTAATACGG
TTATCCACAGAATCAGGGGATAACGCAGGAAAGAACATGTGAGCAAAAGGCCAGCAAAAGGCCAGGAACC
GTAAAAAGGCCGCGTTGCTGGCGTTTTTCCATAGGCTCCGCCCCCCTGACGAGCATCACAAAAATCGACG
CTCAAGTCAGAGGTGGCGAAACCCGACAGGACTATAAAGATACCAGGCGTTTCCCCCTGGAAGCTCCCTC
GTGCGCTCTCCTGTTCCGACCCTGCCGCTTACCGGATACCTGTCCGCCTTTCTCCCTTCGGGAAGCGTGG
CGCTTTCTCATAGCTCACGCTGTAGGTATCTCAGTTCGGTGTAGGTCGTTCGCTCCAAGCTGGGCTGTGT
GCACGAACCCCCCGTTCAGCCCGACCGCTGCGCCTTATCCGGTAACTATCGTCTTGAGTCCAACCCGGTA
AGACACGACTTATCGCCACTGGCAGCAGCCACTGGTAACAGGATTAGCAGAGCGAGGTATGTAGGCGGTG
CTACAGAGTTCTTGAAGTGGTGGCCTAACTACGGCTACACTAGAAGGACAGTATTTGGTATCTGCGCTCT
GCTGAAGCCAGTTACCTTCGGAAAAAGAGTTGGTAGCTCTTGATCCGGCAAACAAACCACCGCTGGTAGC
GGTGGTTTTTTTGTTTGCAAGCAGCAGATTACGCGCAGAAAAAAAGGATCTCAAGAAGATCCTTTGATCT
TTTCTACGGGGTCTGACGCTCAGTGGAACGAAAACTCACGTTAAGGGATTTTGGTCATGAGATTATCAAA
AAGGATCTTCACCTAGATCCTTTTAAATTAAAAATGAAGTTTTAAATCAATCTAAAGTATATATGAGTAA
ACTTGGTCTGACAGTTACCAATGCTTAATCAGTGAGGCACCTATCTCAGCGATCTGTCTATTTCGTTCAT
CCATAGTTGCCTGACTCCCCGTCGTGTAGATAACTACGATACGGGAGGGCTTACCATCTGGCCCCAGTGC
TGCAATGATACCGCGAGACCCACGCTCACCGGCTCCAGATTTATCAGCAATAAACCAGCCAGCCGGAAGG
GCCGAGCGCAGAAGTGGTCCTGCAACTTTATCCGCCTCCATCCAGTCTATTAATTGTTGCCGGGAAGCTA
GAGTAAGTAGTTCGCCAGTTAATAGTTTGCGCAACGTTGTTGCCATTGCTACAGGCATCGTGGTGTCACG
CTCGTCGTTTGGTATGGCTTCATTCAGCTCCGGTTCCCAACGATCAAGGCGAGTTACATGATCCCCCATG
TTGTGCAAAAAAGCGGTTAGCTCCTTCGGTCCTCCGATCGTTGTCAGAAGTAAGTTGGCCGCAGTGTTAT
CACTCATGGTTATGGCAGCACTGCATAATTCTCTTACTGTCATGCCATCCGTAAGATGCTTTTCTGTGAC
TGGTGAGTACTCAACCAAGTCATTCTGAGAATAGTGTATGCGGCGACCGAGTTGCTCTTGCCCGGCGTCA
ATACGGGATAATACCGCGCCACATAGCAGAACTTTAAAAGTGCTCATCATTGGAAAACGTTCTTCGGGGC
GAAAACTCTCAAGGATCTTACCGCTGTTGAGATCCAGTTCGATGTAACCCACTCGTGCACCCAACTGATC
TTCAGCATCTTTTACTTTCACCAGCGTTTCTGGGTGAGCAAAAACAGGAAGGCAAAATGCCGCAAAAAAG
GGAATAAGGGCGACACGGAAATGTTGAATACTCATACTCTTCCTTTTTCAATATTATTGAAGCATTTATC
AGGGTTATTGTCTCATGAGCGGATACATATTTGAATGTATTTAGAAAAATAAACAAATAGGGGTTCCGCG
CACATTTCCCCGAAAAGTGCCACCTGACGTCTAAGAAACCATTATTATCATGACATTAACCTATAAAAAT
AGGCGTATCACGAGGCCCTTTCGTCTTCAC
